>Addgene plasmid #162334 | pLV_hU6-sgRNA_hUbC-dSaCas9-KRAB-T2A-PuroR | addgene full sequence | sequence record 324514 | Addgene NGS Result
GTCAGGTGGCACTTTTCGGGGAAATGTGCGCGGAACCCCTATTTGTTTATTTTTCTAAATACATTCAAAT
ATGTATCCGCTCATGAGACAATAACCCTGATAAATGCTTCAATAATATTGAAAAAGGAAGAGTATGAGTA
TTCAACATTTCCGTGTCGCCCTTATTCCCTTTTTTGCGGCATTTTGCCTTCCTGTTTTTGCTCACCCAGA
AACGCTGGTGAAAGTAAAAGATGCTGAAGATCAGTTGGGTGCACGAGTGGGTTACATCGAACTGGATCTC
AACAGCGGTAAGATCCTTGAGAGTTTTCGCCCCGAAGAACGTTTTCCAATGATGAGCACTTTTAAAGTTC
TGCTATGTGGCGCGGTATTATCCCGTATTGACGCCGGGCAAGAGCAACTCGGTCGCCGCATACACTATTC
TCAGAATGACTTGGTTGAGTACTCACCAGTCACAGAAAAGCATCTTACGGATGGCATGACAGTAAGAGAA
TTATGCAGTGCTGCCATAACCATGAGTGATAACACTGCGGCCAACTTACTTCTGACAACGATCGGAGGAC
CGAAGGAGCTAACCGCTTTTTTGCACAACATGGGGGATCATGTAACTCGCCTTGATCGTTGGGAACCGGA
GCTGAATGAAGCCATACCAAACGACGAGCGTGACACCACGATGCCTGTAGCAATGGCAACAACGTTGCGC
AAACTATTAACTGGCGAACTACTTACTCTAGCTTCCCGGCAACAATTAATAGACTGGATGGAGGCGGATA
AAGTTGCAGGACCACTTCTGCGCTCGGCCCTTCCGGCTGGCTGGTTTATTGCTGATAAATCTGGAGCCGG
TGAGCGTGGGTCTCGCGGTATCATTGCAGCACTGGGGCCAGATGGTAAGCCCTCCCGTATCGTAGTTATC
TACACGACGGGGAGTCAGGCAACTATGGATGAACGAAATAGACAGATCGCTGAGATAGGTGCCTCACTGA
TTAAGCATTGGTAACTGTCAGACCAAGTTTACTCATATATACTTTAGATTGATTTAAAACTTCATTTTTA
ATTTAAAAGGATCTAGGTGAAGATCCTTTTTGATAATCTCATGACCAAAATCCCTTAACGTGAGTTTTCG
TTCCACTGAGCGTCAGACCCCGTAGAAAAGATCAAAGGATCTTCTTGAGATCCTTTTTTTCTGCGCGTAA
TCTGCTGCTTGCAAACAAAAAAACCACCGCTACCAGCGGTGGTTTGTTTGCCGGATCAAGAGCTACCAAC
TCTTTTTCCGAAGGTAACTGGCTTCAGCAGAGCGCAGATACCAAATACTGTTCTTCTAGTGTAGCCGTAG
TTAGGCCACCACTTCAAGAACTCTGTAGCACCGCCTACATACCTCGCTCTGCTAATCCTGTTACCAGTGG
CTGCTGCCAGTGGCGATAAGTCGTGTCTTACCGGGTTGGACTCAAGACGATAGTTACCGGATAAGGCGCA
GCGGTCGGGCTGAACGGGGGGTTCGTGCACACAGCCCAGCTTGGAGCGAACGACCTACACCGAACTGAGA
TACCTACAGCGTGAGCTATGAGAAAGCGCCACGCTTCCCGAAGGGAGAAAGGCGGACAGGTATCCGGTAA
GCGGCAGGGTCGGAACAGGAGAGCGCACGAGGGAGCTTCCAGGGGGAAACGCCTGGTATCTTTATAGTCC
TGTCGGGTTTCGCCACCTCTGACTTGAGCGTCGATTTTTGTGATGCTCGTCAGGGGGGCGGAGCCTATGG
AAAAACGCCAGCAACGCGGCCTTTTTACGGTTCCTGGCCTTTTGCTGGCCTTTTGCTCACATGTTCTTTC
CTGCGTTATCCCCTGATTCTGTGGATAACCGTATTACCGCCTTTGAGTGAGCTGATACCGCTCGCCGCAG
CCGAACGACCGAGCGCAGCGAGTCAGTGAGCGAGGAAGCGGAAGAGCGCCCAATACGCAAACCGCCTCTC
CCCGCGCGTTGGCCGATTCATTAATGCAGCTGGCACGACAGGTTTCCCGACTGGAAAGCGGGCAGTGAGC
GCAACGCAATTAATGTGAGTTAGCTCACTCATTAGGCACCCCAGGCTTTACACTTTATGCTTCCGGCTCG
TATGTTGTGTGGAATTGTGAGCGGATAACAATTTCACACAGGAAACAGCTATGACCATGATTACGCCAAG
CTCTAGCTAGAGGTCGACGGTATACAGACATGATAAGATACATTGATGAGTTTGGACAAACCACAACTAG
AATGCAGTGAAAAAAATGCTTTATTTGTGAAATTTGTGATGCTATTGCTTTATTTGTAACCATTATAAGC
TGCAATAAACAAGTTGGGGTGGGCGAAGAACTCCAGCATGAGATCCCCGCGCTGGAGGATCATCCAGCCG
GCGTCCCGGAAAACGATTCCGAAGCCCAACCTTTCATAGAAGGCGGCGGTGGAATCGAAATCTCGTAGCA
CGTGTCAGTCCTGCTCCTCGGCCACGAAGTGCACGCAGTTGCCGGCCGGGTCGCGCAGGGCGAACTCCCG
CCCCCACGGCTGCTCGCCGATCTCGGTCATGGCCGGCCCGGAGGCGTCCCGGAAGTTCGTGGACACGACC
TCCGACCACTCGGCGTACAGCTCGTCCAGGCCGCGCACCCACACCCAGGCCAGGGTGTTGTCCGGCACCA
CCTGGTCCTGGACCGCGCTGATGAACAGGGTCACGTCGTCCCGGACCACACCGGCGAAGTCGTCCTCCAC
GAAGTCCCGGGAGAACCCGAGCCGGTCGGTCCAGAACTCGACCGCTCCGGCGACGTCGCGCGCGGTGAGC
ACCGGAACGGCACTGGTCAACTTGGCCATGGTTTAGTTCCTCACCTTGTCGTATTATACTATGCCGATAT
ACTATGCCGATGATTAATTGTCAACACGTGCTGATCAGATCCGAAAATGGATATACAAGCTCCCGGGAGC
TTTTTGCAAAAGCCTAGGCCTCCAAAAAAGCCTCCTCACTACTTCTGGAATAGCTCAGAGGCAGAGGCGG
CCTCGGCCTCTGCATAAATAAAAAAAATTAGTCAGCCATGGGGCGGAGAATGGGCGGAACTGGGCGGAGT
TAGGGGCGGGATGGGCGGAGTTAGGGGCGGGACTATGGTTGCTGACTAATTGAGATGCATGCTTTGCATA
CTTCTGCCTGCTGGGGAGCCTGGGGACTTTCCACACCTGGTTGCTGACTAATTGAGATGCATGCTTTGCA
TACTTCTGCCTGCTGGGGAGCCTGGGGACTTTCCACACCCTAACTGACACACATTCCACAGAATTAATTC
GCGTTAAATTTTTGTTAAATCAGCTCATTTTTTAACCAATAGGCCGAAATCGGCAAAATCCCTTATAAAT
CAAAAGAATAGACCGAGATAGGGT
[37 nt withheld, positions 3385-3421]
AAAGAACGTGGACTCCAACGTCAAAGG
[49 nt withheld, positions 3449-3497]
T
[91 nt withheld, positions 3499-3589]
G
[124 nt withheld, positions 3591-3714]
GGGGATACCCCCTAGAGCCCCAGCTGGTTCTTTCCGCCTCAGAAGCCATAGAGCCCACCGCATCCCCAGC
ATGCCTGCTATTGTCTTCCCAATCCTCCCCCTTGCTGTCCTGCCCCACCCCACCCCCCAGAATAGAATGA
CACCTACTCAGACAATGCGATGCAATTTCCTCATTTTATTAGGAAAGGACAGTGGGAGTGGCACCTTCCA
GGGTCAAGGAAGGCACGGGGGAGGGGCAAACAACAGATGGCTGGCAACTAGAAGGCACAGTCGAGGCTGA
TCAGCGGGTTTAAACGGGCCCTGCTAGAGATTTTCCACACTGACTAAAAGGGTCTGAGGGATCTCTAGTT
ACCAGAGTCACACAACAGACGGGCACACACTACTTGAAGCACTCAAGGCAAGCTTTATTGAGGCTTAAGC
AGTGGGTTCCCTAGTTAGCCAGAGAGCTCCCAGGCTCAGATCTGGTCTAACCAGAGAGACCCAGTACAGT
CCGGATGCAGCTCTCGGGCCATGTGATGAAATGCTAGGCGGCTGTCAAACCTCCACTCTAATACTTCTCT
CTCCGGGTCATCCATCCCATGCAGGCTCACAGGGTGTAACAAGCGGGTGTTCTCTCCTTCATTGGCTTCT
TCTACCTTCTCTTGCTCAACTGGTACTAGCTTGTAGCACCATCCAAAGGTCAGTGGATATCTGATCCCTG
GCCCTGGTGTGTAGTTCTGCCAATCAGGGAAGTAGCCTTGTGTGTGGTAGATCCACAGATCAAGGATATC
TTGTCTTCGTTGGGAGTGAATTAGCCCTTCCAGTCCCCCCTTTTCTTTTAAAAAGTGGCTAAGATCTACA
GCTGCCTTGTAAGTCATTGGTCTTAAAGGTACCTGAGGTGTGACTGGAAAACCCACCTCCTCCTCCTCTT
GTGCTTCTAGCCAGGCACAATCAGCATTGGTAGCTGCTGTATTGCTACTTGTGATTGCTCCATGTTTTTC
TAGGTCTCGAGGTCGACGGTATCGATGCGGGGAGGCGGCCCAAAGGGAGATCCGACTCGTCTGAGGGCGA
AGGCGAAGACGCGGAAGAGGCCGCAGAGCCGGCAGCAGGCCGCGGGAAGGAAGGTCCGCTGGATTGAGGG
CCGAAGGGACGTAGCAGAAGGACGTCCCGCGCAGAATCCAGGTGGCAACACAGGCGAGCAGCCAAGGAAA
GGACGATGATTTCCCCGACAACACCACGGAATTGTCAGTGCCCAACAGCCGAGCCCCTGTCCAGCAGCGG
GCAAGGCAGGCGGCGATGAGTTCCGCCGTGGCAATAGGGAGGGGGAAAGCGAAAGTCCCGGAAAGGAGCT
GACAGGTGGTGGCAATGCCCCAACCAGTGGGGGTTGCGTCAGCAAACACAGTGCACACCACGCCACGTTG
CCTGACAACGGGCCACAACTCCTCATAAAGAGACAGCAACCAGGATTTATACAAGGAGGAGAAAATGAAA
GCCATACGGGAAGCAATAGCATGATACAAAGGCATTAAAGCAGCGTATCCACATAGCGTAAAAGGAGCAA
CATAGTTAAGAATACCAGTCAATCTTTCACAAATTTTGTAATCCAGAGGTTGATTATCGATAAGCTTGAT
ATCGAATTCATAACTTCGTATAATGTATGCTATACGAAGTTATCTATTATCAACCGGTCGTGCTGCAGAA
GCTAGTAACGGCCGCCAGTGTGCTGGTCAGGCACCGGGCTTGCGGGTCATGCACCAGGTGCGCGGTCCTT
CGGGCACCTCGACGTCGGCGGTGACGGTGAAGCCGAGCCGCTCGTAGAAGGGGAGGTTGCGGGGCGCGGA
GGTCTCCAGGAAGGCGGGCACCCCGGCGCGCTCGGCCGCCTCCACTCCGGGGAGCACGACGGCGCTGCCC
AGACCCTTGCCCTGGTGGTCGGGCGACACGCCGACGGTGGCCAGGAACCACGCGGGCTCCTTGGGCCGGT
GCGGCGCCAGGAGGCCTTCCATCTGTTGCTGCGCGGCCAGCCGGGAACCGCTCAACTCGGCCATGCGCGG
GCCGATCTCGGCGAACACCGCCCCCGCTTCGACGCTCTCCGGCGTGGTCCAGACCGCCACCGCGGCGCCG
TCGTCCGCGACCCACACCTTGCCGATGTCGAGCCCGACGCGCGTGAGGAAGAGTTCTTGCAGCTCGGTGA
CCCGCTCGATGTGGCGGTCCGGATCGACGGTGTGGCGCGTGGCGGGGTAGTCGGCGAACGCGGCGGCGAG
GGTGCGTACGGCCCTGGGGACGTCGTCGCGGGTGGCGAGGCGCACCGTGGGCTTGTACTCGGTCATAGGG
CCGGGATTCTCCTCCACGTCACCGCATGTTAGAAGACTTCCTCTGCCCTCGCTAGCAACTTTGCGTTTCT
TTTTCGGAACTGATGATTTGATTTCAAATGCAGTCTCTGAATCAGGATGGGTCTCTTGGTGAATTTCTCT
CTCCACCAGCCAGGGCTCTTCTCCCTTCTCCAACCGGAGGATCACATCTGGCTTAGTAAGCTGATAACCC
AAGGAAACCAGGTTCTTATAGTTCTCCAGCATCACATTTCTGTACAGGATCTGCTGAGCAGTGTCCAGCA
GCTTCCACTCCTCCCTGGTGAAGTCCACAAACACATCCTTGAAGGTCACCAGTGTCCGGGACCAGGCAGT
CAGTGACTTAGCATCGGATCCCTTTTTCTTTTTTGCCTGGCCGGCCTTTTTCGTGGCCGCCGGCCTTTTG
CCCTTTTTGATGATCTGAGGGTGCTTCTTAGATTTCACTTCATACAGGTTGCCCAGAATGTCTGTGCTGT
ACTTCTTAATGCTCTGGGTCTTGGAGGCGATTGTCTTAATGATCCTGGGGGGCCTCTTGTCGTTCATGTT
TTCCAGGTACTCGCGGTAGGTGATGTCGATCATGTTCACTTCGATCCGGTTCAGCAGGTCGTTGTTCACG
CCGATCACTCTATACAGCTCGCCGTTGATCTTGATCAGATCGTTGTTGTAGAAGGAGGCGATAAACTCGG
CCTGGTTGCTGATCTTCTTCAGCTTCTTAGCTTCCTCATAGCACTTGCTATTCACTTCGTAGTAGTTTTC
TTTTTTGATCACATCCAGATTCTTCACGGTCACGAACTTGTACACGCCATTGTCCAGGTACACGTCGAAT
CTGTAGGGCTTCAGGGACAGCTTCACGACCTTGTTTCTGCTGTTGGGGTAGTCGTCGGTGATGTCCAGAT
GGGCGTTCAGTTTGTTGCCGTAATACTTAATCTTCTTGATCACGGGGCCGTTGTCCTTTTTGGAGTACTT
GGTCAGGTAGTTCCCGGTTTCCTCGTAGTACTTGTACAGGGGATTCTTCTCGTCGCCGTACTGTTCCATA
ATCAGCTTCAGTTTCTGGTAGGTCTGGGGGTCGTGGTGGTACATCAGCAGCTTTTCGGGGCTCTTGTTGA
TCAGCTTTTTCAGCTTGTCATTGTCCTTGTCGTACAGGCCGTTCAGATTGTTCACGATCAGGGTGTTGCC
CTTGTCGTCCTTCCGGGTGGAGTACAGGGTGTCGTTAATCAGCTCTCTATTAGGCTTCTTGTCCACCCGG
TGGCTGTACTTGTAGTCCTTGAAGTCCTTAATGTGCTTGATCTGGTGGGGGGTGATGAAGATCTCTTTGT
ACTCCTGCTCGGTTTCGATCTCGGGCATGCTCTCGGCCTGCTTTTCCTCGAACATCTGGTTTTCCATCAC
TTTTTTGGCCTTGTCCAGTTTCTTCCACTCTTTGAAGATGAAATCGGCGTTGGCAATGATCAGGGCGTCC
TCGGCGTGGTGCTTGTACCCCTTGTTCCGCTCTTTCTTAAACTTCCACTTCCGCCGCAGAAAGCTGGTGA
AGCCGCCATTGATGGACTTCACTTTCACGTCCAGGTTGTTCACTCTGAAGTAGCTCCGCAGCAGGTTCAT
CAGGCCTCTGGTGGCGTATCTGGTATCCACCAGGTTCCGGTTGATGAAGTCTTTCTGCACGGAGAACCTG
TTGATGTCCCGTTCTTCCAGCAGATACTCTTTCTTGGTCTTGCTGATTCTGCCCTTGCCCTTGGCCAGAT
TCAGGATGTGCTTCTTGAAGGTTTCGTAGCTGATCTTGCTGTCGCTGCTGCTCAGGTACTGGAATGGGGT
CCGGTTGCCCTTCTTGCTGGCTTCTTCCTGCTTCACGAGCACCTTGTTGTTGAAGCTGTTGTCGAAGGAC
ACGCTTCTGGGGATGATGTGGTCCACCTCATAGTTGAAGGGGTTGTTCAGCAGATCTTCCAGAGGGATGG
CTTCCAGGCTGTACAGGCACTTGCCTTCCTGCATGTCGTGCAGCTTGATCTTCTCGATCAGGTACTTGGC
GTTCTCTTTGCCGGTGGTCCGGATGATTTCCTCGATCCGCTCGTTGGTCTGCCGGTTCCGCTTCTGCATC
TCGTTGATCATTTTCTGGGCGTCCTTGGAGTTCTTCTCGCGGGCCAGCTCGATAATGATGTCGTTGGGCA
GGCCGTACTTCTTGATGATGGCGTTGATCACTTTGATGCTCTGGATGAAGCTTCTCTTCACGACGGGGCT
CAGGATGAAGTCGTCCACCAGGGTGGTGGGGATCTCTTTCTGCTGGGACAGGTCCACCTTCTTGGGCACC
AGCTTCAGCCGGTTGAAGATAGCGATCTGGTTGTCGTTGGTGTGCCACAGCTCGTCCAGGATCAGGTTGA
TGGCCTTCAGGCTCAGGTTGTGGGTGCCGGTATAGCCCTTCAGATTAGAGATCTGCTCGATCTCTTCCTG
GGTCAGCTCGGAGTTCAGATTGGTCAGTTCTTCCTGGATGTCCTCGCTGCTCTGGTAGATGGTCAGGATC
TTGGCAATCTGATCCAGCAGCTCGGCGTTCTCAATAATCTCTTTCCGGGCGGTAATGTCCTTGATGTCGT
GGTACACCTTCAGGTTGGTGAACTCGGGCTTGCCGGTGCTGGTCACTCTGTAGCCCTTAATATCCTCTTC
GTTCACGAGGATTTCTTTGGCGATCTGCTTCAGGGTGGGCTTCTTCTTCTGCTTGAACACGTTCTCGATG
ATCTGGAACTTCTCGTAATATTCCAGCTTCTCGTTCTCGTCCCTGGTGATCACGAGATTGTTCAGGTCGT
TCAGGGCGTTGTACAGGTCGGCGTTGTAGGCGTACTTCACGCTCCGCAGTTCCTCGGGGAAGTAGGTGCA
GTGGCCCATCAGCATCTCGTACCATTCTTTGATGTCCTTCCAGCCGAAGGGGCTGCCCTCGCCAGGTCCC
TCATAGTAGGTCCGCCGGGTTTCCAGCAGGTCGATGTAGGTGTCGATGAAGCTCTGGTCCAGCTGGTGGT
AGGCCTTCTGCACCTTCAGCAGCTGTTTGGCTTCTTTCACGTAGTCGCTGGTCTTGAATCTGTTGATGCT
GCCCCGCACTTCGCCGTCTTTCTTCAGCCGTTCCAGCTGCAGTTCGGCCACGTATTTCTCTTCCAGGGCC
TTGCTGTTCCGGCTGATCTGCTCTTTGGTGGACAGCTCGTTGCCGGTGTCCTCTTCCACCTCGTTCACGT
TGTGCACGCCTCTTCTCTTGGCCAGGTGCAGCAGGGCGGCAGAGAACTCTTCCTCGCTCAGCTTCTGGCT
CAGGCCCTTCACTCTGGCCTCGTAGGGGTTGATGCCGCTCAGCTCGCTGTGGTCGGTCAGCAGGTTGTAG
TCGAACAGCAGCTTCTTCACTCTCTGGATTCTATGCCGCCTCCGCCGCTTCAGCCTTCTGGCGCCTCTCT
TGCTCCGCCTACCCTCGTTGTTTTCCACGTTGGCCTCTTTGAACAGCCGCACGCCGGCATCGATCACGTC
CCGTGTCTCGTAGTCGATGATGCCGTAGCCCACGCTGGTGATGCCGATGGCCAGGCCCAGGATGTAGTTC
CGCTTGGCTGCTGGGACTCCGTGGATACCGACCTTCCGCTTCTTCTTTGGGGCCATAGCGTAATCTGGAA
CATCGTATGGGTACATGGTGGCTCTAGAGTCGACCTGCAGCCCAAGCTTCGTCTAACAAAAAAGCCAAAA
ACGGCCAGAATTTAGCGGACAATTTACTAGTCTAACACTGAAAATTACATATTGACCCAAATGATTACAT
TTCAAAAGGTGCCTAAAAAACTTCACAAAACACACTCGCCAACCCCGAGCGCATAGTTCAAAACCGGAGC
TTCAGCTACTTAAGAAGATAGGTACATAAAACCGACCAAAGAAACTGACGCCTCACTTATCCCTCCCCTC
ACCAGAGGTCCGGCGCCTGTCGATTCAGGAGAGCCTACCCTAGGCCCGAACCCTGCGTCCTGCGACGGAG
AAAAGCCTACCGCACACCTACCGGCAGGTGGCCCCACCCTGCATTATAAGCCAACAGAACGGGTGACGTC
ACGACACGACGAGGGCGCGCGCTCCCAAAGGTACGGGTGCACTGCCCAACGGCACCGCCATAACTGCCGC
CCCCGCAACAGACGACAAACCGAGTTCTCCAGTCAGTGACAAACTTCACGTCAGGGTCCCCAGATGGTGC
CCCAGCCCATCTCACCCGAATAAGAGCTTTCCCGCATTAGCGAAGGCCTCAAGACCTTGGGTTCTTGCCG
CCCACCATGCCCCCCACCTTGTTTCAACGACCTCACAGCCCGCCTCACAAGCGTCTTCCATTCAAGACTC
GGGAACAGCCGCCATTTTGCTGCGCTCCCCCCAACCCCCAGTTCAGGGCAACCTTGCTCGCGGACCCAGA
CTACAGCCCTTGGCGGTCTCTCCACACGCTTCCGTCCCACCGAGCGGCCCGGCGGCCACGAAAGCCCCGG
CCAGCCCAGCAGCCCGCTACTCACCAAGTGACGATCACAGCGATCCACAAACAAGAACCGCGACCCAAAT
CCCGGCTGCGACGGAACTAGCTGTGCCACACCCGGCGCGTCCTTATATAATCATCGGCGTTCACCGCCCC
ACGGAGATCCCTCCGCAGAATCGCCGAGAAGGGACTACTTTTCCTCGCCTGTTCCGCTCTCTGGAAAGAA
AACCAGTGCCCTAGAGTCACCCAAGTCCCGTCCTAAAATGTCCTTCTGCTGATACTGGGGTTCTAAGGCC
GAGTCTTATGAGCAGCGGGCCGCTGTCCTGAGCGTCCGGGCGGAAGGATCAGGACGCTCGCTGCGCCCTT
CGTCTGACGTGGCAGCGCTCGCCGTGAGGAGGGGGGCGCCCGCGGGAGGCGCCAAAACCCGGCGCGGAGG
CCAGATCTGGAGCCGACACGGGTTAATGCCTATTTCCCATGATTCCTTCATATTTGCATATACGATACAA
GGCTGTTAGAGAGATAATTGGAATTAATTTGACTGTAAACACAAAGATATTAGTACAAAATACGTGACGT
AGAAAGTAATAATTTCTTGGGTAGTTTGCAGTTTTAAAATTATGTTTTAAAATGGACTATCATATGCTTA
CCGTAACTTGAAAGTATTTCGATTTCTTGGCTTTATATATCTTGTGGAAAGGACGAAACACCGGAGACGG
ACGTCTCTGTTTTAGTACTCTGGAAACAGAATCTACTAAAACAAGGCAAAATGCCGTGTTTATCTCGTCA
ACTTGTTGGCGAGATTTTTTTGCGGCCGCCCGCGGTGGAGCTCCAGCTTTTGTTCATTAACCAAACTGGA
TCTCTGCTGTCCCTGTAATAAACCCGAAAATTTTGAATTTTTGTAATTTGTTTTTGTAATTCTTTAGTTT
GTATGTCTGTTGCTATTATGTCTACTATTCTTTCCCCTGCACTGTACCCCCCAATCCCCCCTTTTCTTTT
AAAATTGTGGATGAATACTGCCATTTGTCTGCAGAATTGGCGCACGCAGTGCCGATCCGTTCACTAATCG
AATGGATCTGTCTCTGTCTCTCTCTCCACCTTCTTCTTCTATTCCTTCGGGCCTGTCGGGTCCCCTCGGG
GTTGGGAGGTGGGTCTGAAACGATAATGGTGAATATCCCTGCCTAACTCTATTCACTATAGAAAGTACAG
CAAAAACTATTCTTAAACCTACCAAGCCTCCTACTATCATTATGAATAATTTTATATACCACAGCCAATT
TGTTATGTTAAACCAATTCCACAAACTTGCCCATTTATCTAATTCCAATAATTCTTGTTCATTCTTTTCT
TGCTGGTTTTGCGATTCTTCAATTAAGGAGTGTATTAAGCTTGTGTAATTGTTAATTTCTCTGTCCCACT
CCATCCAGGTCGTGTGATTCCAAATCTGTTCCAGAGATTTATTACTCCAACTAGCATTCCAAGGCACAGC
AGTGGTGCAAATGAGTTTTCCAGAGCAACCCCAAATCCCCAGGAGCTGTTGATCCTTTAGGTATCTTTCC
ACAGCCAGGATTCTTGCCTGGAGCTGCTTGATGCCCCAGACTGTGAGTTGCAACAGATGCTGTTGCGCCT
CAATAGCCCTCAGCAAATTGTTCTGCTGCTGCACTATACCAGACAATAATTGTCTGGCCTGTACCGTCAG
CGTCATTGACGCTGCGCCCATAGTGCTTCCTGCTGCTCCCAAGAACCCAAGGAACAAAGCTCCTATTCCC
ACTGCTCTTTTTTCTCTCTGCACCACTCTTCTCTTTGCCTTGGTGGGTGCTACTCCTAATGGTTCAATTT
TTACTACTTTATATTTATATAATTCACTTCTCCAATTGTCCCTCATATCTCCTCCTCCAGGTCTGAAGAT
CAGCGGCCGCTTGCTGTGCGGTGGTCTTACTTTTGTTTTGCTCTTCCTCTATCTTGTCTAAAGCTTCCTT
GGTGTCTTTTATCTCTATCCTTTGATGCACACAATAGAGGGTTGCTACTGTATTATATAATGATCTAAGT
TCTTCTGATCCTGTCTGAAGGGATGGTTGTAGCTGTCCCAGTATTTGTCTACAGCCTTCTGATGTTTCTA
ACAGGCCAGGATTAACTGCGAATCGTTCTAGCTCCCTGCTTGCCCATACTATATGTTTTAATTTATATTT
TTTCTTTCCCCCTGGCCTTAACCGAATTTTTTCCCATCGCGATCTAATTCTCCCCCGCTTAATACTGACG
CTCTCGCACCCATCTCTCTCCTTCTAGCCTCCGCTAGTCAAAATTTTTGGCGTACTCACCAGTCGCCGCC
CCTCGCCTCTTGCCGTGCGCGCTTCAGCAAGCCGAGTCCTGCGTCGAGAGAGCTCCTCTGGTTTCCCTTT
CGCTTTCAAGTCCCTGTTCGGGCGCCACTGCTAGAGATTTTCCACACTGACTAAAAGGGTCTGAGGGATC
TCTAGTTACCAGAGTCACACAACAGACGGGCACACACTACTTGAAGCACTCAAGGCAAGCTTTATTGAGG
CTTAAGCAGTGGGTTCCCTAGTTAGCCAGAGAGCTCCCAGGCTCAGATCTGGTCTAACCAGAGAGACCCA
GTACAGGCAAAACGCGCTGCTTATATAGACCTCCCACCGTACACGCCTACCGCCCATTTGCGTCAATGGG
GCGGAGTTGTTACGACATTTTGGAAAGTCCCGTTGATTTTGGTGCCAAAACAAACTCCCATTGACGTCAA
TGGGGTGGAGACTTGGAAATCCCCGTGAGTCAAACCGCTATCCACGCCCATTGATGTACTGCCAAAACCG
CATCACCATGGTAATAGCGATGACTAATACGTAGATGTACTGCCAAGTAGGAAAGTCCCATAAGGTCATG
TACTGGGCATAATGCCAGGCGGGCCATTTACCGTCATTGACGTCAATAGGGGGCGTACTTGGCATATGAT
ACACTTGATGTACTGCCAAGTGGGCAGTTTACCGTAAATACTCCACCCATTGACGTCAATGGAAAGTCCC
TATTGGCGTTACTATGGGAACATACGTCATTATTGACGTCAATGGGCGGGGGTCGTTGGGCGGTCAGCCA
GGCGGGCCATTTACCGTAAGTTATGTAACGCGGAACTCCATATATGGGCTATGAACTAATGACCCCGTAA
TTGATTACTATTAATAACTAGTCAATAATCAATGTCAACGCGTATATCTGGCCCGTACATCGCGAAGCAG
CGCAAAACGCCTAACCCTAAGCAGATTCTTCATGCAATTGTCGGTCAAGCCTTGCCTTGTTGTAGCTTAA
ATTTTGCTCGCGCACTACTCAGCGACCTCCAACACACAAGCAGGGAGCAGATACTGGCTTAACTATGCGG
CATCAGAGCAGATTGTACTGAGAGTGCACCATAGGGGATCGGGAGATCTCCCGATCCGTCGAC
Features (pLannotate 1.2.2; 38 found; start..end, strand, type, name):
     29..133     +  promoter       AmpR promoter: bla
    134..994     +  CDS            AmpR: β-lactamase; bla; confers resistance to ampicillin, carbenicillin, and related antibiotics
   1165..1753    +  rep_origin     ori: high-copy-number ColE1/pMB1/pBR322/pUC origin of replication
   1936..2028    +  CDS            lacI (fragment): lac repressor; lacI; The lac repressor binds to the lac operator to inhibit transcription in E. coli. This inhibition can be relieved by adding lactose or isopropyl-β-D-thiogalactopyranoside (IPTG).
   2041..2062    +  protein_bind   CAP binding site: CAP binding activates transcription in the presence of cAMP. E. coli catabolite activator protein
   2077..2107    +  promoter       lac promoter: promoter for the E. coli lac operon
   2111..2133    +  protein_bind   lac operator (fragment): The lac repressor binds to the lac operator to inhibit transcription in E. coli. This inhibition can be relieved by adding lactose or isopropyl-β-D-thiogalactopyranoside (IPTG). lac repressor encoded by lacI
   2204..2325    -  polyA_signal   SV40 poly(A) signal: SV40 polyadenylation signal
   2320..2445    -  CDS            ble (fragment): BLE_KLEPN - Experimental evidence at protein level: Swiss-Prot protein existence level 1. Binding protein with a strong affinity to the bleomycin family of antibiotics. Binds to CL990; an antimitotic-antibiotic compound. From Klebsiella pneumoniae.
   2455..2829    -  CDS            BleoR: antibiotic-binding protein; Sh ble from Streptoalloteichus hindustanus; confers resistance to bleomycin, phleomycin, and Zeocin™
   2848..2895    -  promoter       EM7 promoter: synthetic bacterial promoter&nbsp
   2943..3272    -  promoter       SV40 promoter: SV40 enhancer and early promoter
   3286..3714    -  rep_origin     f1 ori (sequence partly withheld): f1 bacteriophage origin of replication; arrow indicates direction of (+) strand synthesis
   3735..3756    -  promoter       SV40 promoter (fragment): SV40 enhancer and early promoter
   3760..3984    -  polyA_signal   bGH poly(A) signal: bovine growth hormone polyadenylation signal
   4016..4196    -  LTR            5' LTR (truncated): truncated 5' long terminal repeat (LTR) from HIV-1
   4203..4784    -  CDS            nef (fragment): NEF_HV1H2 - Experimental evidence at protein level: Swiss-Prot protein existence level 1. Extracellular Nef protein targets CD4(+) T-lymphocytes for apoptosis by interacting with CXCR4 surface receptors. From Human immunodeficiency virus type 1 group M subtype B (isolate HXB2) (HIV-1).
   4721..5309    -  misc_feature   WPRE: woodchuck hepatitis virus posttranscriptional regulatory element
   5309..5333    -  misc_feature   MCS (fragment): pBluescript multiple cloning site
   5334..5367    -  protein_bind   loxP: Cre-mediated recombination occurs in the 8-bp core sequence (GCATACAT). Cre recombinase
   5421..6020    -  CDS            PuroR (fragment): puromycin N-acetyltransferase; pac from Streptomyces; confers resistance to puromycin
   6168..6362    -  CDS            KRAB: Krüppel-associated box (KRAB) transcriptional repression domain from the human zinc finger protein ZNF10 (Margolin et al., 1994)
   6396..6443    -  CDS            nucleoplasmin NLS: bipartite nuclear localization signal from nucleoplasmin
   6444..9599    -  CDS            cas9: CAS9_STAAU - Experimental evidence at protein level: Swiss-Prot protein existence level 1. CRISPR (clustered regularly interspaced short palindromic repeat) is an adaptive immune system that provides protection against mobile genetic elements (viruses, transposable elements and conjugative plasmids). CRISPR clusters contain spacers, sequences complementary to antecedent mobile elements, and target invading nucleic acids. CRISPR clusters are transcribed and processed into CRISPR RNA (crRNA). In type II CRISPR systems correct processing of pre-crRNA requires a trans- encoded small RNA (tracrRNA)
   9651..9677    -  CDS            3xHA (fragment): three tandem HA epitope tags
   9686..9704    +  misc_feature   MCS (fragment): pUC18/19 multiple cloning site
   9715..10926   -  promoter       UbC promoter: human ubiquitin C promoter
  10952..11188   +  promoter       U6 promoter: RNA polymerase III promoter for human U6 snRNA
  11213..11288   +  misc_RNA       Sa gRNA scaffold: guide RNA scaffold for the Staphylococcus aureus CRISPR/Cas9 system
  11371..11488   -  misc_feature   cPPT/CTS: central polypurine tract and central termination sequence of HIV-1
  11538..11638   -  CDS            Rev (fragment): human immunodeficiency virus 1 (HIV-1) Rev protein; rev; enhances nuclear export of unspliced and incompletely spliced viral mRNAs
  12015..12248   -  misc_feature   RRE: The Rev response element (RRE) of HIV-1 allows for Rev-dependent mRNA export from the nucleus to the cytoplasm.
  12394..12757   -  CDS            HIV-1 gag (fragment): gag protein from human immunodeficiency virus 1; gag
  12741..12866   -  misc_feature   HIV-1 Ψ: packaging signal of human immunodeficiency virus type 1
  12913..13093   -  LTR            5' LTR (truncated): truncated 5' long terminal repeat (LTR) from HIV-1
  13111..13310   -  promoter       CMV promoter: human cytomegalovirus (CMV) immediate early promoter
  13311..13690   -  enhancer       CMV enhancer: human cytomegalovirus immediate early enhancer
  13845..13897   +  misc_feature   bom (fragment): basis of mobility region from pBR322
