[The description below was written by a language model from this plasmid's Addgene catalogue record and pLannotate feature annotations shown in this document.]
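Description:
pLV_hU6-sgRNA_hUbC-dSaCas9-KRAB-T2A-PuroR is a roughly 13.9 kb all-in-one lentiviral CRISPR interference vector built on the FUGW backbone for delivery into mammalian cells. In bacteria it is maintained through a high-copy ColE1/pUC-type origin with ampicillin resistance. The backbone also carries an f1 origin and an SV40/EM7-driven bleomycin/Zeocin resistance cassette that lies outside the viral genome. The lentiviral portion is laid out in the usual third-generation style: a CMV enhancer/promoter fused to a truncated HIV-1 5' LTR drives genomic RNA in packaging cells, followed by the Ψ packaging signal with a gag fragment, the RRE for Rev-dependent nuclear export, and the cPPT/CTS. A WPRE, which enhances transcript expression, precedes the truncated downstream LTR, and a bGH polyadenylation signal follows that LTR.

Two expression units sit between the cPPT and WPRE. A human U6 RNA polymerase III promoter precedes the Staphylococcus aureus guide RNA scaffold, with a short gap between them that presumably accepts a user-supplied spacer. This unit is annotated on the opposite strand from the rest of the viral cassette. The human ubiquitin C promoter drives an N-terminally HA-tagged, nuclease-dead SaCas9 carrying a nucleoplasmin NLS and fused to the KRAB repression domain from ZNF10. According to the construct name, a T2A peptide links this to puromycin N-acetyltransferase, so repressor and selection marker come from one transcript; the T2A itself is not annotated in the feature table. A single loxP site lies just downstream of the puromycin gene. The plasmid is intended for producing lentivirus to stably express dSaCas9-KRAB plus a guide for targeted transcriptional repression, with puromycin selection of transduced cells. Because SaCas9 uses its own scaffold, it can in principle be used alongside other Cas9 orthologues.
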