Addgene plasmid #162334: pLV_hU6-sgRNA_hUbC-dSaCas9-KRAB-T2A-PuroR
Purpose: Lentiviral expression of dSaCas9-KRAB and a sgRNA with puromycin resistance
Depositing lab: Charles Gersbach. Depositing organization: Duke University. Publication: Master Regulators and Cofactors of Human Neuronal Cell Fate Specification Identified by CRISPR Gene Activation Screens. Black JB, McCutcheon SR, Dube S, Barrera A, Klann TS, Rice GA, Adkar SS, Soderling SH, Reddy TE, Gersbach CA. Cell Rep. 2020 Dec 1;33(9):108460. doi: 10.1016/j.celrep.2020.108460. PubMed 33264623.
Backbone
  Vector backbone: FUGW
  Backbone size w/o insert (bp): 8000
  Vector type: Mammalian Expression, Lentiviral
  Selectable markers: Puromycin
Growth in bacteria
  Bacterial resistance: Ampicillin, 100 μg/mL
  Growth temperature: 37°C
  Growth strain: NEB Stable
  Copy number: High Copy
Gene/Insert
  Gene/Insert name: dSaCas9-KRAB
  Species: S. aureus
  Promoter: hUbC
  Tag / fusion protein: HA (N terminal on insert)
  Cloning method: Gibson Cloning
Terms and licenses: Academic/Nonprofit Terms; Industry Terms: Not Available to Industry
How to cite: pLV_hU6-sgRNA_hUbC-dSaCas9-KRAB-T2A-PuroR was a gift from Charles Gersbach (Addgene plasmid # 162334 ; http://n2t.net/addgene:162334 ; RRID:Addgene_162334)
